Addgene plasmid #52890: pAct-FRT-FRT3-stop-FRT-LexGAD-FRT3-Gal4 attB
Purpose: "CoinFLP-LexGAD/Gal4" - Expresses LexGAD or Gal4 from actin promoter downsteam of transcriptional stop. Recombination by FLP excises FRT-FRT pair to express LexGAD, or FRT3-FRT3 pair to express Gal4.
Depositing lab: Iswar Hariharan. Depositing organization: University of California, Berkeley. Publication: CoinFLP: a system for efficient mosaic screening and for visualizing clonal boundaries in Drosophila. Bosch JA, Tran NH, Hariharan IK. Development. 2015 Feb 1;142(3):597-606. doi: 10.1242/dev.114603. PubMed 25605786.
Backbone
  Vector backbone: pAct5-FRT-stop-FRT-SV40polyA attB
  Backbone manufacturer: David Strutt (Brittle et al., 2010)
  Vector type: Insect Expression
Growth in bacteria
  Bacterial resistance: Ampicillin, 100 μg/mL
  Growth temperature: 37°C
  Growth strain: NEB Stable
  Copy number: High Copy
Gene/Insert 1
  Gene/Insert name: LexGAD (alt name: nlsLexA::GADfl)
  Species: S. cerevisiae (budding yeast); E. coli
  Insert size (bp): 2853
Gene/Insert 2
  Gene/Insert name: Gal4
  Species: S. cerevisiae (budding yeast)
  Insert size (bp): 2646
  Entrez Gene: GAL4 (a.k.a. YPL248C, GAL81)
Terms and licenses: Academic/Nonprofit Terms; Industry Terms: Not Available to Industry
How to cite: pAct-FRT-FRT3-stop-FRT-LexGAD-FRT3-Gal4 attB was a gift from Iswar Hariharan (Addgene plasmid # 52890 ; http://n2t.net/addgene:52890 ; RRID:Addgene_52890)
