[The description below was written by a language model from this plasmid's Addgene catalogue record and pLannotate feature annotations shown in this document.]
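Description:
pAct-FRT-FRT3-stop-FRT-LexGAD-FRT3-Gal4 attB, also called CoinFLP-LexGAD/Gal4, is an 18.6 kb Drosophila transgenesis and insect expression plasmid built on the pAct5-FRT-stop-FRT-SV40polyA attB backbone. In E. coli it is maintained through a high-copy ColE1/pUC-type origin and selected with ampicillin (AmpR). An f1 origin and remnants of a pBluescript-style lacZα/lac promoter region with flanking T7 and T3 promoters are also present. For fly work it carries a φC31 attB site for integrase-mediated insertion into genomic attP landing sites. A mini-white gene serves as the eye-colour marker for identifying transformants, and a single loxP site lies next to it.

The payload is a FLP-dependent binary switch driven by the Drosophila actin 5C promoter. Downstream of the promoter sit an FRT and an FRT3 site, a transcriptional stop cassette, a second FRT, the LexGAD coding sequence (nuclear-localised bacterial LexA DNA-binding domain fused to a yeast GAL4 fragment that supplies the activation function), a second FRT3, and then full-length yeast Gal4 followed by an SV40 small t intron and polyadenylation signal. Before recombination the stop cassette blocks expression of both activators. Recombination between the FRT pair removes only the stop, so LexGAD is expressed. Recombination between the FRT3 pair removes both the stop and LexGAD, so Gal4 is expressed. Each excision deletes one partner of the other pair, so a cell commits to a single outcome. The automated annotation detects two minimal FRT sites but does not label the FRT3 variants or the stop cassette. The system is used to generate mosaic tissues of LexAop- and UAS-driving clones, for mosaic screening and for visualising clonal boundaries.
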