Features (pLannotate 1.2.2; 29 found; start..end, strand, type, name):
    159..177     +  promoter       T7 promoter: promoter for bacteriophage T7 RNA polymerase
    202..4321    +  gene           mini-white: white; This modified version of the white gene lacks part of the first intron.
   4328..4361    -  protein_bind   loxP: Cre-mediated recombination occurs in the 8-bp core sequence (GCATACAT). Cre recombinase
   4369..6800    +  promoter       Ac5 promoter: Drosophila melanogaster actin 5c promoter
   8573..8592    -  misc_feature   MCS (fragment): pUC18/19 multiple cloning site
   8601..8634    +  protein_bind   FRT (minimal): supports FLP-mediated excision but not integration (Turan and Bode, 2011) FLP recombinase from the Saccharomyces cerevisiae 2μ plasmid
   8978..9011    +  protein_bind   FRT (minimal): supports FLP-mediated excision but not integration (Turan and Bode, 2011) FLP recombinase from the Saccharomyces cerevisiae 2μ plasmid
   9058..9663    +  CDS            lexA: LEXA_ECOLI - Also known as exrA, spr, tsl, umuA. Experimental evidence at protein level: Swiss-Prot protein existence level 1. Represses a number of genes involved in the response to DNA damage (SOS response), including recA and lexA. Binds to the 16 bp palindromic sequence 5'-CTGTATATATATACAG-3'. In the presence of single- stranded DNA, RecA interacts with LexA causing an autocatalytic cleavage which disrupts the DNA-binding part of LexA, leading to derepression of the SOS regulon and eventually DNA repair. Implicated in hydroxy radical-mediated cell death induced by hydroxyurea treatment (Pu
   9667..11871   +  CDS            GAL4 (fragment): GAL4_YEAST - Experimental evidence at protein level: Swiss-Prot protein existence level 1. This protein is a positive regulator for the gene expression of the galactose-induced genes such as GAL1, GAL2, GAL7, GAL10, and MEL1 which code for the enzymes used to convert galactose to glucose. It recognizes a 17 base pair sequence in (5'-CGGRNNRCYNYNCNCCG-3') the upstream activating sequence (UAS-G) of these genes. From Saccharomyces cerevisiae (strain ATCC 204508 / S288c) (Baker's yeast).
  11882..11903   +  misc_feature   MCS (fragment): pBluescript multiple cloning site
  12192..12236   +  promoter       hsp70 promoter (fragment): Drosophila melanogaster hsp70Bb promoter
  12265..14910   +  CDS            GAL4: GAL4 transcriptional activator; Saccharomyces cerevisiae GAL4
  14924..14998   +  CDS            small t antigen (fragment): SV40 (simian virus 40) small t antigen
  15000..15065   +  intron         small t intron: SV40 (simian virus 40) small t antigen intron
  15195..15215   +  CDS            SV40 NLS: nuclear localization signal of SV40 (simian virus 40) large T antigen
  15222..15356   +  CDS            LT_POVHA (fragment): Protein inferred from homology: Swiss-Prot protein existence level 3. Isoform large T antigen is a key early protein essential for both driving viral replication and inducing cellular transformation. Plays a role in viral genome replication by driving entry of quiescent cells into the cell cycle and by autoregulating the synthesis of viral early mRNA. Displays highly oncogenic activities by corrupting the host cellular checkpoint mechanisms that guard cell division and the transcription, replication, and repair of DNA. Participates in the modulation of cellular gene expression preceeding viral
  15381..15464   +  CDS            large T antigen (fragment): large T antigen from SV40 (simian virus 40)
  15487..15621   +  polyA_signal   SV40 poly(A) signal: SV40 polyadenylation signal
  15661..15730   +  protein_bind   attB: attB site for the φC31 integrase (Groth et al., 2000) phage φC31 integrase
  15949..15967   -  promoter       T3 promoter: promoter for bacteriophage T3 RNA polymerase
  16010..16032   -  protein_bind   lac operator (fragment): The lac repressor binds to the lac operator to inhibit transcription in E. coli. This inhibition can be relieved by adding lactose or isopropyl-β-D-thiogalactopyranoside (IPTG). lac repressor encoded by lacI
  16036..16066   -  promoter       lac promoter: promoter for the E. coli lac operon
  16081..16102   -  protein_bind   CAP binding site: CAP binding activates transcription in the presence of cAMP. E. coli catabolite activator protein
  16115..16207   -  CDS            lacI (fragment): lac repressor; lacI; The lac repressor binds to the lac operator to inhibit transcription in E. coli. This inhibition can be relieved by adding lactose or isopropyl-β-D-thiogalactopyranoside (IPTG).
  16390..16978   -  rep_origin     ori: high-copy-number ColE1/pMB1/pBR322/pUC origin of replication
  17149..18009   -  CDS            AmpR: β-lactamase; bla; confers resistance to ampicillin, carbenicillin, and related antibiotics
  18010..18114   -  promoter       AmpR promoter: bla
  18167..18595   -  rep_origin     f1 ori (sequence partly withheld): f1 bacteriophage origin of replication; arrow indicates direction of (+) strand synthesis
  18600..156     -  CDS            lacZα (fragment) (across the origin): LacZα fragment of β-galactosidase; lacZ fragment
>Addgene plasmid #52890 | pAct-FRT-FRT3-stop-FRT-LexGAD-FRT3-Gal4 attB | addgene full sequence | sequence record 211914 | Addgene NGS Result
CGCCATTCAGGCTGCGCAACTGTTGGGAAGGGCGATCGGTGCGGGCCTCTTCGCTATTACGCCAGCTGGC
GAAAGGGGGATGTGCTGCAAGGCGATTAAGTTGGGTAACGCCAGGGTTTTCCCAGTCACGACGTTGTAAA
ACGACGGCCAGTGAATTGTAATACGACTCACTATAGGGCGAATTGGGTACGTACCGGGCCCCTAGTATGT
ATGTAAGTTAATAAAACCCATTTTTGCGGAAAGTAGATAAAAAAAACATTTTTTTTTTTTACTGCACTGG
ATATCATTGAACTTATCTGATCAGTTTTAAATTTACTTCGATCCAAGGGTATTTGATGTACCAGGTTCTT
TCGATTACCTCTCACTCAAAATGACATTCCACTCAAAGTCAGCGCTGTTTGCCTCCTTCTCTGTCCACAG
AAATATCGCCGTCTCTTTCGCCGCTGCGTCCGCTATCTCTTTCGCCACCGTTTGTAGCGTTACGTAGCGT
CAATGTCCGCCTTCAGTTGCATTTTGTCAGCGGTTTCGTGACGAAGCTCCAAGCGGTTTACGCCATCAAT
TAAACACAAAGTGCTGTGCCAAAACTCCTCTCGCTTCTTATTTTTGTTTGTTTTTTGAGTGATTGGGGTG
GTGATTGGTTTTGGGTGGGTAAGCAGGGGAAAGTGTGAAAAATCCCGGCAATGGGCCAAGAGGATCAGGA
GCTATTAATTCGCGGAGGCAGCAAACACCCATCTGCCGAGCATCTGAACAATGTGAGTAGTACATGTGCA
TACATCTTAAGTTCACTTGATCTATAGGAACTGCGATTGCAACATCAAATTGTCTGCGGCGTGAGAACTG
CGACCCACAAAAATCCCAAACCGCAATTGCACAAACAAATAGTGACACGAAACAGATTATTCTGGTAGCT
GTTCTCGCTATATAAGACAATTTTTGAGATCATATCATGATCAAGACATCTAAAGGCATTCATTTTCGAC
TATATTCTTTTTTACAAAAAATATAACAACCAGATATTTTAAGCTGATCCTAGATGCACAAAAAATAAAT
AAAAGTATAAACCTACTTCGTAGGATACTTCGGGGTACTTTTTGTTCGGGGTTAGATGAGCATAACGCTT
GTAGTTGATATTTGAGATCCCCTATCATTGCAGGGTGACAGCGGAGCGGCTTCGCAGAGCTGCATTAACC
AGGGCTTCGGGCAGGCCAAAAACTACGGCACGCTCCGGCCACCCAGTCCGCCGGAGGACTCCGGTTCAGG
GAGCGGCCAACTAGCCGAGAACCTCACCTATGCCTGGCACAATATGGACATCTTTGGGGCGGTCAATCAG
CCGGGCTCCGGATGGCGGCAGCTGGTCAACCGGACACGCGGACTATTCTGCAACGAGCGACACATACCGG
CGCCCAGGAAACATTTGCTCAAGAACGGTGAGTTTCTATTCGCAGTCGGCTGATCTGTGTGAAATCTTAA
TAAAGGGTCCAATTACCAATTTGAAACTCAGTTTGCGGCGTGGCCTATCCGGGCGAACTTTTGGCCGTGA
TGGGCAGTTCCGGTGCCGGAAAGACGACCCTGCTGAATGCCCTTGCCTTTCGATCGCCGCAGGGCATCCA
AGTATCGCCATCCGGGATGCGACTGCTCAATGGCCAACCTGTGGACGCCAAGGAGATGCAGGCCAGGTGC
GCCTATGTCCAGCAGGATGACCTCTTTATCGGCTCCCTAACGGCCAGGGAACACCTGATTTTCCAAGCCA
TGGTGCGGATGCCACGACATCTGACCTATCGGCAGCGAGTGGCCCGCGTGGATCAGGTGATCCAGGAGCT
TTCGCTCAGCAAATGTCAGCACACGATCATCGGTGTGCCCGGCAGGGTGAAAGGTCTGTCCGGCGGAGAA
AGGAAGCGTCTGGCATTCGCCTCCGAGGCTCTAACCGATCCGCCGCTTCTGATCTGCGATGAGCCCACCT
CCGGACTGGACTCCTTTACCGCCCACAGCGTCGTCCAGGTGCTGAAGAAGCTGTCGCAGAAGGGCAAGAC
CGTCATCCTGACCATTCATCAGCCGTCTTCCGAGCTGTTTGAGCTCTTTGACAAGATCCTTCTGATGGCC
GAGGGCAGGGTAGCTTTCTTGGGCACTCCCAGCGAAGCCGTCGACTTCTTTTCCTAGTGAGTTCGATGTG
TTTATTAAGGGTATCTAGTATTACATAACATCTCAACTCCTATCCAGCGTGGGTGCCCAGTGTCCTACCA
ACTACAATCCGGCGGACTTTTACGTACAGGTGTTGGCCGTTGTGCCCGGACGGGAGATCGAGTCCCGTGA
TCGGATCGCCAAGATATGCGACAATTTTGCCATTAGCAAAGTAGCCCGGGATATGGAGCAGTTGTTGGCC
ACCAAAAATCTGGAGAAGCCACTGGAGCAGCCGGAGAATGGGTACACCTACAAGGCCACCTGGTTCATGC
AGTTCCGGGCGGTCCTGTGGCGATCCTGGCTGTCGGTGCTCAAGGAACCACTCCTCGTAAAAGTGCGACT
TATTCAGACAACGGTGAGTGGTTCCAGTGGAAACAAATGATATAACGCTTACAATTCTTGGAAACAAATT
CGCTAGATTTTAGATAGAATTGCCTGATTCCACACCCTTCTTAGTTTTTTTCAATGAGATGTATAGTTTA
TAGTTTTGCAGAAGATAAATAAATTTCATTTAACTCGCGAATATTAATGAGATGCGAGTAACATTTTAAT
TTGCAGATGGTTGCCATCTTGATTGGCCTCATCTTTTTGGGCCAACAACTCACGCAAGTGGGTGTGATGA
ATATCAACGGAGCCATCTTCCTCTTCCTGACCAACATGACCTTTCAAAACGTCTTTGCCACGATAAATGT
AAGTCATGTTTAGAATACATTTGCATTTCAATAATTTACTAACTTTCTAATGAATCGATTCGATTTAGGT
GTTCACCTCAGAGCTGCCAGTTTTTATGAGGGAGGCCCGAAGTCGACTTTATCGCTGTGACACATACTTT
CTGGGCAAAACGATTGCCGAATTGCCGCTTTTTCTCACAGTGCCACTGGTCTTCACGGCGATTGCCTATC
CGATGATCGGACTGCGGGCCGGAGTGCTGCACTTCTTCAACTGCCTGGCGCTGGTCACTCTGGTGGCCAA
TGTGTCAACGTCCTTCGGATATCTAATATCCTGCGCCAGCTCCTCGACCTCGATGGCGCTGTCTGTGGGT
CCGCCGGTTATCATACCATTCCTGCTCTTTGGCGGCTTCTTCTTGAACTCGGGCTCGGTGCCAGTATACC
TCAAATGGTTGTCGTACCTCTCATGGTTCCGTTACGCCAACGAGGGTCTGCTGATTAACCAATGGGCGGA
CGTGGAGCCGGGCGAAATTAGCTGCACATCGTCGAACACCACGTGCCCCAGTTCGGGCAAGGTCATCCTG
GAGACGCTTAACTTCTCCGCCGCCGATCTGCCGCTGGACTACGTGGGTCTGGCCATTCTCATCGTGAGCT
TCCGGGTGCTCGCATATCTGGCTCTAAGACTTCGGGCCCGACGCAAGGAGTAGCCGACATATATCCGAAA
TAACTGCTTGTTTTTTTTTTTTACCATTATTACCATCGTGTTTACTGTTTATTGCCCCCTCAAAAAGCTA
ATGTAATTATATTTGTGCCAATAAAAACAAGATATGACCTATAGAATACAAGTATTTCCCCTTCGAACAT
CCCCACAAGTAGACTTTGGATTTGTCTTCTAACCAAAAGACTTACACACCTGCATACCTTACATCAAAAA
CTCGTTTATCGCTACATAAAACACCGGGATATATTTTTTATATACATACTTTTCAAATCGCGCGCCCTCT
TCATAATTCACCTCCACCACACCACGTTTCGTAGTTGCTCTTTCGCTGTCTCCCACCCGCTCTCCGCAAC
ACATTCACCTTTTGTTCGACGACCTTGGAGCGACTGTCGTTAGTTCCGCGCGATTCGGTTCGCTCAAATG
GTTCCGAGTGGTTCATTTCGTCTCAATAGAAATTAGTAATAAATATTTGTATGTACAATTTATTTGCTCC
AATATATTTGTATATATTTCCCTCACAGCTATATTTATTCTAATTTAATATTATGACTTTTTAAGGTAAT
TTTTTGTGACCTGTTCGGAGTGATTAGCGTTACAATTTGAACTGAAAGTGACATCCAGTGTTTGTTCCTT
GTGTAGATGCATCTCAAAAAAATGGTGGGCATAATAGTGTTGTTTATATATATCAAAAATAACAACTATA
ATAATAAGAATACATTTAATTTAGAAAATGCTTGGATTTCACTGGAACTAGGCTAGCATAACTTCGTATA
ATGTATGCTATACGAAGTTATGCTAGCGGATCTCGCTGCCTGTTATGTGGCCCACAAACCAAGACACGTT
TTATGGCCATTAAAGCTGGCTGATCGTCGCCAAACACCAAATACATAATGAATATGTACACATTCGAGAA
AGAAGCGATCAAAGAAGCGTCTTCGGGCGGAGTAGGAGAATGCGGAGGAGAAGGAGAACGAGCTGATCTA
GTATCTCTCCACAATCCAATGCCAACTGACCAACTGGCCATATTCGGAGCAATTTGAAGCCAATTTCCAT
CGCCTGGCGATCGCTCCATTCTTGGCTATATGTTTTTCACCGTTACCCGGGGCCATTTTCAAAGACTCGT
CGGCAAGATAAGATTGTGTCACTCGCTGTCTCTCTTCATTTGTCGAAGAATGCTGAGGAATTTCGCGATG
ACGTCGGCGAGTATTTTGAAGAATGAGAATAATTTGTATTTATACGAAAATCAGTTAGTGGAATTTTCTA
CAAAAACATGTTATCTATAGATAATTTTGTTGCAAAATATGTTGACTATGACAAAGATTGTATGTATATA
CCTTTAATGTATTCTCATTTTCTTATGTATTTATAATGGCAATGATGATACTGATGATATTTTAAGATGA
TGCCAGACCAAAAGGCTTGAATTTCTGCGTCTTTTGCCGAACGCAGTGCATGTGCAATTGTTGTTTTTTG
GAATATTCAATTTTCGGACTGTCCGCTTTGATTTCAGTTTCTTGGCTTATTCAAAAAGCAAAGTAAAGCC
AAAAAAGCGAGATGGCAATACCAAATGCGGAAAACGGTAGTGGAAGGAAAGGGGTGCGGGGCAGCGGAAG
GAAGGGTGGGGCGGGGCGTGGCGGGGTCTGTGGCTGGGCGCGACGTCACCGACGTTGGAGCCACTCCTTT
GACCATGTGTGCGTGTGTGTATTATTCGTGTCTCGCCACTCGCCGGTTGTTTTTTTCTTTTTATGCTGCG
CTCTCTCTAGCGCCATCTCGCTTACGCATGCTCAACGCACCGCATGTTGCCGTTTCCTTTTATGCGTCAT
TTTGGCTCGAAATAGGCAATTATTTAAACAAAGATTAGTCAACGAAAACGCTAAAATAAATAAGTCTACA
ATATGGTTACTTATTGCCATGTGTGTGCAGCCAACGATAGCAACAAAAGCAACAACACAGGTGGCTTTCC
CTCTTTCACTTTTTGTTTGCAAGCCGCGTGCGAGCAAGACGGCACGACCGGCAAACGCAATTACGCTGAC
AAAGAGCAGACGAAGTTTTGGCGAAAAACATCAAGGCGCCTGATACGAATGCATTTGCAATAACAATTGC
GATATTTAATATTGTTTATGAAGCTGTTTGACTTCAAAACACACAAAAAAAAAAATAAAACAAATTATTT
GAAAGAGAATTAGGAATCGGACGCTTATCGTTAGGGTAACAACAAGAAATGCTTACTGAGTCACAGCCTC
TGGAAAACTGCCGCAAGCCAGAGAGAGAGAGAAAAAGAGGGAGAGCAGCTTAGACCGCATGTGCTTGTGT
GTGAGGCGTCTCTCTCTTCGTCTCTGTTGCGCAAACGCATAGACTGCACTGAAAAAATCGATTACCTATT
TTTTATGAATGAATATTTGCACTATTACTATTCAAAACTATTAAGATAGCAATCACATTCAATAGCCAAA
TACTATACCACCTGAGCGATGCAACGAAATGATCAATTTGAGCAAAAATGCTGCATATTTAGGACGGCAT
CATTATAGAAATGCTTCTTGCTGTGTACTTTTCTCTCGTCTGGCAGCTGTTTCGCCGTTATTGTTAAAAC
CGGCTTAAGTTAGGTGTGTTTTCTACGACTAGTGAATGCCCTACTAGAAGATGTGTGTTGCACAAAATGT
CCCTGGAATAACCAATTTGAAGTGCAGATAGCAGTAAACGTAAGCTAATATGAATATTATTTAACTGTAA
TGTTTTAATATCGCTGGACATTACTAATAAACCCACTATAAACACATGTACATATGTATGTTTTGGCATA
CAATGAGTAGTTGGGGAAAAAATGTGTAAAAGCACCGTGACCATCACAGCATAAAGATAACCAGCTGAAG
TATCGAATATGAGTAACCCCCAAATTGAATCACATGCCGCAACTGATAGGACCCATGGAAGTACACTCTT
CATGGCGATATACAAGACACACACAAGCACGAACACCCAGTTGCGGAGGAAATTCTCCGTAAATGAAAAC
CCAATCGGCGAACAATTCATACCCATATATGGTAAAAGTTTTGAACGCGACTTGAGAGCGGAGAGCATTG
CGGCTGATAAGGTTTTAGCGCTAAGCGGGCTTTATAAAACGGGCTGCGGGACCAGTTTTCATATCACTAC
CGTTTGAGTTCTTGTGCTGTGTGGATACTCCTCCCGACACAAAGCCGCTCCATCAGCCAGCAGTCGTCTA
ATCCAGAGACACCAAACCGAAAGACTTAATTTATATTTATTTAATTAATTTTAATAAAACACACCAAATG
TAAGTAGCTTTCCCCTTCCCAACAACAAAACACCATCGAACCACTCCCACCAAGAAAAAGCAATAATCGA
GAAAAGCCGCGGAAAATGTGTGATTTTTTTTGTAAACAAAACATTTTTTTATGTGCCAGTGCTGAAAGTG
ATCAAAAAATACTAGCCACGAGCTAAAGAGTTATTGTATTGACCAAAACTCCAAAAATACCCAAGTTTGG
CCCTAAATTGTCAATCAAAATACCAATAGGTCGAAAGACATCAAAATTAACAAAACCAGGGTTTCAAATA
CCATAACTCAAGAATCAGGATTACAACTGCAGATTTCAGGATATATACATACAAATTATACGAAATTATA
AAAACCAAAGCAATTCAATAGCCCCAACTCAAATGTTAGGATCTAATATAGTGTTTAAAGCCAAGCTCGC
TGATGTGGGCGTGTCACGATTTCACCCAAAGATATGCCAAATTACGAATTGCAAATCAATTCGCCAACAC
TTTCTTTTTTTCCCACGCCCTAAAACACCAGATCATCCATAAATGTACATACATACAGTATATGCATATT
ATAATCTGTAAAACTAGATCAGGTTCTTGAAAATAGTGACGTAGGCAGCCGTTTTGGCTGAAGCAGAAAT
TTTTGCCGGTTTTTCAAAGTTGTAGTTGCAAAAATGGAGAAAACCTTCGAGCATTCGTTCATATACACAC
ACTCACGCGCAAAATAACGAGAGAGAGTGTATGTGTGTGTGAGAGAGCGAAAGCCAGACGACGGTTTGCT
TTTCGCCTCGAAACATGACCATATATGGTCACAAAACTTGGCCGCCGCAATTCAACACACCAGCGCTCTC
CTTCGCACCCATAGCGACCATGGCGCGGAGCGAGCGAGATGGCGAGAGCGAGCGACGCCTATGGCGACGT
CGACGCAGGCAGCGATTGAAAAACGCAGTTAACTGGCATTCAACATTCACCAGCCACTTTCAGTCGGTTT
ATTCCAGTCATTCCTTTCAAACCGTGCGGTCGCTTAGCTCAGCCTCGCCACTTGCGTTTACAGTAGTTTT
CACGCCTTGAATTTGTTAAATCGAACAAAAAGGTAAAGTTTAACTAGCTTTGAAAAGTTTCGTGGCTCTT
AATTGTTAAATTTTCTAGAGTGCGTTTAGTGTTTTTTTTTTTTTTTATTTTGTAATGTTAATTTCGGGTT
CCAATTCGAGTTTTAGGCAGCCGCCATTTTAAGGGCGCATACACACAGGCAACTGTGCTCTCTTTGCGGC
TTTCTTTTGCACCGGCATTCGTTAAGTGTCGTCTAGAAGCTTCTCCCCTCCCTTTTCGGCATATTCGTAT
TGTGGTTTTAATTTTTCGGGGCGGGGCCTTCTATTTTGTAACTGTTCTTTTAATTTCTTATTACAATTCG
ATCGCAAGTGAAAATCAGTTTTCAATCGGAAAAGTATTTTTTTATGAAATTTTTTTTTGTCCAAGATTAA
AATTTTGTACTAAAAAAACGTACATTGCATTGAGTGATTTTTAATTGTACACGAAAAACAAGTTAGTTTG
TTATGACAATTGTACTTTGGTAGACCAGCGCAGTCCAAGGAAACCACGCAAATTCTCAGTTTTTTTTTTG
CCATTTCTACATTACCAAATAAGGTAACCAAAAACTAATGGGAAATCCGCATTCTTTCCATTGCAGCTTA
CAGGATCGATCCCCGGGTACGGCTAGTGGATCAGCTTGCATGCCTGCAGGTCCCCTCGAGGAAGTTCCTA
TTCTCTAGAAAGTATAGGAACTTCCCCGCGTACCACCAGACAGCGAAGTTCCTATTCTTCAAATAGTATA
GGAACTTCGAATTGACTAAAGCCAAATAGAAAATTATTCAGTTCCTGGCTTAAGTTTTTAAAAGTGATAT
TATTTATTTGGTTGTAACCAACCAAAAGAATGTAAATAACTAATACATAATTATGTTAGTTTTAAGTTAG
CAACAAATTGATTTTAGCTATATTAGCTACTTGGTTAATAAATAGAATATATTTATTTAAAGATAATTGC
GTTTTTATTGTCAGGGAGTGAGTTTGCTTAAAAACTCGTTTAGATCCACTAGTTCTAGTTGCGGCCGGCC
GCAACTAGAGGATCCCGGAAGTTCCTATTCTCTAGAAAGTATAGGAACTTCGAATTCCAAAATGCCACCC
AAGAAGAAGCGAAAAGTAGAAGATCCAATGAAGGCTCTCACGGCCCGACAACAGGAAGTTTTTGATTTGA
TACGGGATCATATATCCCAAACGGGTATGCCTCCGACCCGCGCAGAGATAGCACAGCGACTGGGCTTTCG
ATCGCCTAACGCCGCGGAGGAGCACTTGAAGGCACTGGCCCGCAAGGGTGTCATTGAAATCGTGTCCGGT
GCGAGCCGCGGAATCCGGCTGTTGCAGGAGGAGGAAGAGGGCCTGCCACTGGTGGGACGCGTGGCCGCTG
GCGAGCCGCTGCTGGCCCAGCAACACATAGAGGGACACTATCAGGTGGACCCCTCCTTGTTTAAGCCAAA
TGCTGATTTCCTGTTGCGGGTGTCGGGAATGTCCATGAAGGACATCGGTATTATGGATGGTGACCTCCTC
GCCGTCCATAAGACACAGGATGTCAGGAACGGCCAGGTAGTCGTTGCCAGGATAGACGATGAGGTCACTG
TGAAACGTCTCAAGAAGCAAGGCAATAAGGTCGAGCTGCTGCCGGAGAATAGCGAGTTCAAGCCGATCGT
GGTGGATCTGCGACAGCAGTCCTTTACTATCGAGGGCTTGGCCGTGGGTGTGATCCGCAACGGAGATTGG
CTGGGATCCATCGACAGTGCGGCCCACCACGACAACAGCACCATTCCACTGGACTTCATGCCTCGTGACG
CACTGCATGGATTTGACTGGAGCGAGGAGGATGATATGAGCGACGGACTCCCATTCCTGAAGACCGACCC
CAATAACAATGGTTTCTTTGGCGACGGCAGCCTGCTGTGTATCCTGCGAAGTATTGGTTTTAAGCCGGAA
AATTACACGAACAGTAATGTCAATCGTCTTCCCACAATGATCACCGACCGTTACACGCTGGCCAGTCGCA
GTACTACAAGCCGCCTGCTGCAAAGCTATCTTAACAACTTCCACCCCTACTGCCCCATAGTGCATAGTCC
TACTCTCATGATGCTTTACAACAATCAGATTGAGATAGCATCGAAGGACCAGTGGCAGATCCTCTTCAAC
TGCATTCTCGCCATCGGCGCTTGGTGTATTGAAGGCGAGAGCACAGATATCGACGTGTTTTACTATCAAA
ACGCCAAGTCGCACCTCACCTCGAAGGTCTTCGAAAGTGGAAGCATTATCCTCGTGACAGCCCTCCATCT
GCTGAGTCGTTATACCCAGTGGCGTCAGAAAACTAATACATCCTACAACTTTCATTCGTTCAGCATTCGG
ATGGCGATTAGCCTGGGACTTAATCGTGACCTCCCAAGTAGCTTCAGCGATTCGTCGATCCTGGAACAGC
GCCGGAGGATTTGGTGGAGTGTGTACAGCTGGGAGATCCAGCTGTCCCTCTTGTACGGACGCAGCATTCA
GCTGAGTCAGAACACGATTTCCTTCCCGTCCAGCGTGGACGACGTTCAACGGACAACTACGGGCCCGACC
ATCTACCACGGTATCATTGAGACGGCCCGCTTGCTTCAAGTGTTTACGAAGATTTATGAGCTGGATAAGA
CAGTGACCGCGGAGAAGAGTCCGATCTGCGCCAAGAAATGCCTGATGATCTGCAATGAGATAGAGGAGGT
GAGCCGCCAGGCACCCAAGTTCCTGCAGATGGACATAAGCACTACGGCGCTGACTAATCTCCTCAAAGAA
CACCCCTGGCTGAGTTTCACCCGCTTCGAGCTGAAGTGGAAACAGCTGAGTCTGATTATATACGTTTTGC
GGGACTTTTTCACAAATTTTACGCAGAAGAAGTCGCAGCTTGAGCAAGATCAGAACGACCATCAGTCCTA
CGAGGTAAAGAGGTGCAGCATAATGCTCTCCGACGCAGCCCAGCGCACCGTGATGTCGGTGTCGTCCTAT
ATGGACAACCATAATGTGACCCCTTATTTCGCCTGGAATTGCTCCTACTATTTGTTCAACGCCGTGTTGG
TCCCAATCAAGACTCTTCTGAGCAACTCCAAATCGAACGCCGAGAATAACGAGACAGCACAGCTCTTGCA
GCAAATTAACACCGTGTTGATGCTGTTGAAGAAACTCGCTACATTCAAGATTCAGACTTGCGAAAAGTAC
ATCCAGGTGTTGGAAGAGGTGTGCGCCCCATTCCTTCTTTCGCAATGCGCAATTCCCCTCCCGCACATAA
GTTACAATAATTCCAACGGCTCCGCTATCAAGAATATCGTCGGCTCCGCTACAATCGCGCAGTATCCCAC
GCTGCCTGAGGAAAATGTTAACAACATATCGGTGAAGTATGTAAGTCCAGGCAGCGTCGGCCCGAGCCCT
GTGCCGCTGAAAAGCGGAGCCTCCTTCAGCGATCTGGTCAAGCTGCTCAGCAACCGCCCACCATCCCGCA
ACTCCCCTGTCACTATACCCCGATCGACCCCGTCGCATCGTAGCGTTACCCCATTCCTGGGACAACAGCA
GCAACTGCAGAGTCTGGTGCCACTTACGCCCTCGGCATTGTTTGGCGGAGCCAACTTCAACCAGAGTGGT
AACATTGCGGACAGCTCCTTGAGCTTCACGTTTACCAACAGCTCCAACGGTCCAAACTTGATCACGACTC
AGACAAACTCCCAGGCATTGTCCCAGCCCATTGCCAGCTCGAATGTGCATGATAACTTTATGAATAATGA
AATTACTGCCTCCAAGATTGACGACGGCAACAACAGCAAGCCCCTTTCCCCAGGCTGGACTGACCAGACG
GCCTACAATGCTTTCGGTATCACCACTGGCATGTTCAACACCACAACGATGGACGACGTATATAACTATC
TTTTTGATGATGAGGATACTCCACCGAACCCAAAGAAGGAGTAGGTTTAAACAAGCTTATCGATACCGTC
GACTAAAGCCAAATAGAAAATTATTCAGTTCCTGGCTTAAGTTTTTAAAAGTGATATTATTTATTTGGTT
GTAACCAACCAAAAGAATGTAAATAACTAATACATAATTATGTTAGTTTTAAGTTAGCAACAAATTGATT
TTAGCTATATTAGCTACTTGGTTAATAAATAGAATATATTTATTTAAAGATAATTGCGTTTTTATTGTCA
GGGAGTGAGTTTGCTTAAAAACTCGTTTAGATCGCGGCCGCGAAGTTCCTATTCTTCAAATAGTATAGGA
ACTTCAGATCTTAAGCAAATAAACAAGCGCAGCTGAACAAGCTAAACAATCTGCAGCCCAAGCTTGAAGC
AAGCCTCCTGAAAGATGAAGCTACTGTCTTCTATCGAACAAGCATGCGATATTTGCCGACTTAAAAAGCT
CAAGTGCTCCAAAGAAAAACCGAAGTGCGCCAAGTGTCTGAAGAACAACTGGGAGTGTCGCTACTCTCCC
AAAACCAAAAGGTCTCCGCTGACTAGGGCACATCTGACAGAAGTGGAATCAAGGCTAGAAAGACTGGAAC
AGCTATTTCTACTGATTTTTCCTCGAGAAGACCTTGACATGATTTTGAAAATGGATTCTTTACAGGATAT
AAAAGCATTGTTAACAGGATTATTTGTACAAGATAATGTGAATAAAGATGCCGTCACAGATAGATTGGCT
TCAGTGGAGACTGATATGCCTCTAACATTGAGACAGCATAGAATAAGTGCGACATCATCATCGGAAGAGA
GTAGTAACAAAGGTCAAAGACAGTTGACTGTATCGATTGACTCGGCAGCTCATCATGATAACTCCACAAT
TCCGTTGGATTTTATGCCCAGGGATGCTCTTCATGGATTTGATTGGTCTGAAGAGGATGACATGTCGGAT
GGCTTGCCCTTCCTGAAAACGGACCCCAACAATAATGGGTTCTTTGGCGACGGTTCTCTCTTATGTATTC
TTCGATCTATTGGCTTTAAACCGGAAAATTACACGAACTCTAACGTTAACAGGCTCCCGACCATGATTAC
GGATAGATACACGTTGGCTTCTAGATCCACAACATCCCGTTTACTTCAAAGTTATCTCAATAATTTTCAC
CCCTACTGCCCTATCGTGCACTCACCGACGCTAATGATGTTGTATAATAACCAGATTGAAATCGCGTCGA
AGGATCAATGGCAAATCCTTTTTAACTGCATATTAGCCATTGGAGCCTGGTGTATAGAGGGGGAATCTAC
TGATATAGATGTTTTTTACTATCAAAATGCTAAATCTCATTTGACGAGCAAGGTCTTCGAGTCAGGTTCC
ATAATTTTGGTGACAGCCCTACATCTTCTGTCGCGATATACACAGTGGAGGCAGAAAACAAATACTAGCT
ATAATTTTCACAGCTTTTCCATAAGAATGGCCATATCATTGGGCTTGAATAGGGACCTCCCCTCGTCCTT
CAGTGATAGCAGCATTCTGGAACAAAGACGCCGAATTTGGTGGTCTGTCTACTCTTGGGAGATCCAATTG
TCCCTGCTTTATGGTCGATCCATCCAGCTTTCTCAGAATACAATCTCCTTCCCTTCTTCTGTCGACGATG
TGCAGCGTACCACAACAGGTCCCACCATATATCATGGCATCATTGAAACAGCAAGGCTCTTACAAGTTTT
CACAAAAATCTATGAACTAGACAAAACAGTAACTGCAGAAAAAAGTCCTATATGTGCAAAAAAATGCTTG
ATGATTTGTAATGAGATTGAGGAGGTTTCGAGACAGGCACCAAAGTTTTTACAAATGGATATTTCCACCA
CCGCTCTAACCAATTTGTTGAAGGAACACCCTTGGCTATCCTTTACAAGATTCGAACTGAAGTGGAAACA
GTTGTCTCTTATCATTTATGTATTAAGAGATTTTTTCACTAATTTTACCCAGAAAAAGTCACAACTAGAA
CAGGATCAAAATGATCATCAAAGTTATGAAGTTAAACGATGCTCCATCATGTTAAGCGATGCAGCACAAA
GAACTGTTATGTCTGTAAGTAGCTATATGGACAATCATAATGTCACCCCATATTTTGCCTGGAATTGTTC
TTATTACTTGTTCAATGCAGTCCTAGTACCCATAAAGACTCTACTCTCAAACTCAAAATCGAATGCTGAG
AATAACGAGACCGCACAATTATTACAACAAATTAACACTGTTCTGATGCTATTAAAAAAACTGGCCACTT
TTAAAATCCAGACTTGTGAAAAATACATTCAAGTACTGGAAGAGGTATGTGCGCCGTTTCTGTTATCACA
GTGTGCAATCCCATTACCGCATATCAGTTATAACAATAGTAATGGTAGCGCCATTAAAAATATTGTCGGT
TCTGCAACTATCGCCCAATACCCTACTCTTCCGGAGGAAAATGTCAACAATATCAGTGTTAAATATGTTT
CTCCTGGCTCAGTAGGGCCTTCACCTGTGCCATTGAAATCAGGAGCAAGTTTCAGTGATCTAGTCAAGCT
GTTATCTAACCGTCCACCCTCTCGTAACTCTCCAGTGACAATACCAAGAAGCACACCTTCGCATCGCTCA
GTCACGCCTTTTCTAGGGCAACAGCAACAGCTGCAATCATTAGTGCCACTGACCCCGTCTGCTTTGTTTG
GTGGCGCCAATTTTAATCAAAGTGGGAATATTGCTGATAGCTCATTGTCCTTCACTTTCACTAACAGTAG
CAACGGTCCGAACCTCATAACAACTCAAACAAATTCTCAAGCGCTTTCACAACCAATTGCCTCCTCTAAC
GTTCATGATAACTTCATGAATAATGAAATCACGGCTAGTAAAATTGATGATGGTAATAATTCAAAACCAC
TGTCACCTGGTTGGACGGACCAAACTGCGTATAACGCGTTTGGAATCACTACAGGGATGTTTAATACCAC
TACAATGGATGATGTATATAACTATCTATTCGATGATGAAGATACCCCACCAAACCCAAAAAAAGAGTAA
GGTACCTCTAGAGGATCTTTGTGAAGGAACCTTACTTCTGTGGTGTGACATAATTGGACAAACTACCTAC
AGAGATTTAAAGCTCTAAGGTAAATATAAAATTTTTAAGTGTATAATGTGTTAAACTACTGATTCTAATT
GTTTGTGTATTTTAGATTCCAACCTATGGAACTGATGAATGGGAGCAGTGGTGGAATGCCTTTAATGAGG
AAAACCTGTTTTGCTCAGAAGAAATGCCATCTAGTGATGATGAGGCTACTGCTGACTCTCAACATTCTAC
TCCTCCAAAAAAGAAGAGAAAGGTAGAAGACCCCAAGGACTTTCCTTCAGAATTGCTAAGTTTTTTGAGT
CATGCTGTGTTTAGTAATAGAACTCTTGCTTGCTTTGCTATTTACACCACAAAGGAAAAAGCTGCACTGC
TATACAAGAAAATTATGGAAAAATATTTGATGTATAGTGCCTTGACTAGAGATCATAATCAGCCATACCA
CATTTGTAGAGGTTTTACTTGCTTTAAAAAACCTCCCACACCTCCCCCTGAACCTGAAACATAAAATGAA
TGCAATTGTTGTTGTTAACTTGTTTATTGCAGCTTATAATGGTTACAAATAAAGCAATAGCATCACAAAT
TTCACAAATAAAGCATTTTTTTCACTGCATTCTAGTTGTGGTTTGTCCAAACTCATCAATGTATCTTATC
ATGTCTGGATCCACTAGAGATCCACTAGTGTCGACGATGTAGGTCACGGTCTCGAAGCCGCGGTGCGGGT
GCCAGGGCGTGCCCTTGGGCTCCCCGGGCGCGTACTCCACCTCACCCATCTGGTCCATCATGATGAACGG
GTCGAGGTGGCGGTAGTTGATCCCGGCGAACGCGCGGCGCACCGGGAAGCCCTCGCCCTCGAAACCGCTG
GGCGCGGTGGTCACGGTGAGCACGGGACGTGCGACGGCGTCGGCGGGTGCGGATACGCGGGGCAGCGTCA
GCGGGTTCTCGACGGTCACGGCGGGCATGTCGACACTAGTTCTAGCCAGCTTTTGTTCCCTTTAGTGAGG
GTTAATTTCGAGCTTGGCGTAATCATGGTCATAGCTGTTTCCTGTGTGAAATTGTTATCCGCTCACAATT
CCACACAACATACGAGCCGGAAGCATAAAGTGTAAAGCCTGGGGTGCCTAATGAGTGAGCTAACTCACAT
TAATTGCGTTGCGCTCACTGCCCGCTTTCCAGTCGGGAAACCTGTCGTGCCAGCTGCATTAATGAATCGG
CCAACGCGCGGGGAGAGGCGGTTTGCGTATTGGGCGCTCTTCCGCTTCCTCGCTCACTGACTCGCTGCGC
TCGGTCGTTCGGCTGCGGCGAGCGGTATCAGCTCACTCAAAGGCGGTAATACGGTTATCCACAGAATCAG
GGGATAACGCAGGAAAGAACATGTGAGCAAAAGGCCAGCAAAAGGCCAGGAACCGTAAAAAGGCCGCGTT
GCTGGCGTTTTTCCATAGGCTCCGCCCCCCTGACGAGCATCACAAAAATCGACGCTCAAGTCAGAGGTGG
CGAAACCCGACAGGACTATAAAGATACCAGGCGTTTCCCCCTGGAAGCTCCCTCGTGCGCTCTCCTGTTC
CGACCCTGCCGCTTACCGGATACCTGTCCGCCTTTCTCCCTTCGGGAAGCGTGGCGCTTTCTCATAGCTC
ACGCTGTAGGTATCTCAGTTCGGTGTAGGTCGTTCGCTCCAAGCTGGGCTGTGTGCACGAACCCCCCGTT
CAGCCCGACCGCTGCGCCTTATCCGGTAACTATCGTCTTGAGTCCAACCCGGTAAGACACGACTTATCGC
CACTGGCAGCAGCCACTGGTAACAGGATTAGCAGAGCGAGGTATGTAGGCGGTGCTACAGAGTTCTTGAA
GTGGTGGCCTAACTACGGCTACACTAGAAGAACAGTATTTGGTATCTGCGCTCTGCTGAAGCCAGTTACC
TTCGGAAAAAGAGTTGGTAGCTCTTGATCCGGCAAACAAACCACCGCTGGTAGCGGTGGTTTTTTTGTTT
GCAAGCAGCAGATTACGCGCAGAAAAAAAGGATCTCAAGAAGATCCTTTGATCTTTTCTACGGGGTCTGA
CGCTCAGTGGAACGAAAACTCACGTTAAGGGATTTTGGTCATGAGATTATCAAAAAGGATCTTCACCTAG
ATCCTTTTAAATTAAAAATGAAGTTTTAAATCAATCTAAAGTATATATGAGTAAACTTGGTCTGACAGTT
ACCAATGCTTAATCAGTGAGGCACCTATCTCAGCGATCTGTCTATTTCGTTCATCCATAGTTGCCTGACT
CCCCGTCGTGTAGATAACTACGATACGGGAGGGCTTACCATCTGGCCCCAGTGCTGCAATGATACCGCGA
GACCCACGCTCACCGGCTCCAGATTTATCAGCAATAAACCAGCCAGCCGGAAGGGCCGAGCGCAGAAGTG
GTCCTGCAACTTTATCCGCCTCCATCCAGTCTATTAATTGTTGCCGGGAAGCTAGAGTAAGTAGTTCGCC
AGTTAATAGTTTGCGCAACGTTGTTGCCATTGCTACAGGCATCGTGGTGTCACGCTCGTCGTTTGGTATG
GCTTCATTCAGCTCCGGTTCCCAACGATCAAGGCGAGTTACATGATCCCCCATGTTGTGCAAAAAAGCGG
TTAGCTCCTTCGGTCCTCCGATCGTTGTCAGAAGTAAGTTGGCCGCAGTGTTATCACTCATGGTTATGGC
AGCACTGCATAATTCTCTTACTGTCATGCCATCCGTAAGATGCTTTTCTGTGACTGGTGAGTACTCAACC
AAGTCATTCTGAGAATAGTGTATGCGGCGACCGAGTTGCTCTTGCCCGGCGTCAATACGGGATAATACCG
CGCCACATAGCAGAACTTTAAAAGTGCTCATCATTGGAAAACGTTCTTCGGGGCGAAAACTCTCAAGGAT
CTTACCGCTGTTGAGATCCAGTTCGATGTAACCCACTCGTGCACCCAACTGATCTTCAGCATCTTTTACT
TTCACCAGCGTTTCTGGGTGAGCAAAAACAGGAAGGCAAAATGCCGCAAAAAAGGGAATAAGGGCGACAC
GGAAATGTTGAATACTCATACTCTTCCTTTTTCAATATTATTGAAGCATTTATCAGGGTTATTGTCTCAT
GAGCGGATACATATTTGAATGTATTTAGAAAAATAAACAAATAGGGGTTCCGCGCACATTTCCCCGAAAA
GTGCCACCTAAATTGTAAGCGTTAATATTTTGTTAAAATTCGCGTTAAATTTTTGTTAAATCAGCTCATT
TTTTAACCAATAGGCCGAAATCGGCAAAATCCCTTATAAATCAAAAGAATAGACCGAGATAGGGT
[37 nt withheld, positions 18266-18302]
AAAGAACGTGGACTCCAACGTCAAAGG
[49 nt withheld, positions 18330-18378]
T
[91 nt withheld, positions 18380-18470]
G
[124 nt withheld, positions 18472-18595]
CCCATT
