>Addgene plasmid #52890 | pAct-FRT-FRT3-stop-FRT-LexGAD-FRT3-Gal4 attB | addgene partial sequence | sequence record 99297 | miniwhite-F 5'-TTTGTGACCTGTTCGGAGTGA-3'
TAGATGCATCTCAAAAAAATGGTGGGCATAATAGTGTTGTTTATATATATCAAAAATAACAACTATAATA
ATAAGAATACATTTAATTTAGAAAATGCTTGGATTTCACTGGAACTAGGCTAGCATAACTTCGTATAATG
TATGCTATACGAAGTTATGCTAGCGGATCTCGCTGCCTGTTATGTGGCCCACAAACCAAGACACGTTTTA
TGGCCATTAAAGCTGGCTGATCGTCGCCAAACACCAAATACATAATGAATATGTACACATTCGAGAAAGA
AGCGATCAAAGAAGCGTCTTCGGGCGGAGTAGGAGAATGCGGAGGAGAAGGAGAACGAGCTGATCTAGTA
TCTCTCCACAATCCAATGCCAACTGACCAACTGGCCATATTCGGAGCAATTTGAAGCCAATTTCCATCGC
CTGGCGATCGCTCCATTCTTGGCTATATGTTTTTCACCGTTACCCGGGGCCATTTTCAAAGACTCGTCGG
CAAGATAAGATTGTGTCACTCGCTGTCTCTCTTCATTTGTCGAAGAATGCTGAGGAATTTCGCGATGACG
TCGGCGAGTATTTTGAAGAATGAGAATAATTTGTATTTATACGAAAATCAGTTAGTGGAATTTTCTACAA
AAACATGTTATCTATAGATAATTTTGTTGCAAAATATGTTGACTATGACAAAGATTGTATGTATATACCT
TTAATGTATTCTCATTTTCTTATGTATTTAT
