>Addgene plasmid #52890 | pAct-FRT-FRT3-stop-FRT-LexGAD-FRT3-Gal4 attB | addgene partial sequence | sequence record 99298 | pEGFP-R 5'-acctctacaaatgtggtatg-3'
TGATAGCTCATTGTCCTTCACTTTCACTAACAGTAGCAACGGTCCGAACCTCATAACAACTCAAACAAAT
TCTCAAGCGCTTTCACAACCAATTGCCTCCTCTAACGTTCATGATAACTTCATGAATAATGAAATCACGG
CTAGTAAAATTGATGATGGTAATAATTCAAAACCACTGTCACCTGGTTGGACGGACCAAACTGCGTATAA
CGCGTTTGGAATCACTACAGGGATGTTTAATACCACTACAATGGATGATGTATATAACTATCTATTCGAT
GATGAAGATACCCCACCAAACCCAAAAAAAGAGTAAGGTACCTCTAGAGGATCTTTGTGAAGGAACCTTA
CTTCTGTGGTGTGACATAATTGGACAAACTACCTACAGAGATTTAAAGCTCTAAGGTAAATATAAAATTT
TTAAGTGTATAATGTGTTAAACTACTGATTCTAATTGTTTGTGTATTTTAGATTCCAACCTATGGAACTG
ATGAATGGGAGCAGTGGTGGAATGCCTTTAATGAGGAAAACCTGTTTTGCTCAGAAGAAATGCCATCTAG
TGATGATGAGGCTACTGCTGACTCTCAACATTCTACTCCTCCAAAAAAGAAGAGAAAGGTAGAAGACCCC
AAGGACTTTCCTTCAGAATTGCTAAGTTTTTTGAGTCATGCTGTGTTTAGTAATAGAACTCTTGCTTGCT
TTGCTATTTACACCACAAAGGAAAAAGCTGCACTGCTATACAAGAAAATTATGGAAAAATATTTGATGTA
TAG
