>Addgene plasmid #52890 | pAct-FRT-FRT3-stop-FRT-LexGAD-FRT3-Gal4 attB | addgene partial sequence | sequence record 99299 | AC5 5'-ACACAAAGCCGCTCCATCAG-3'
GACTTAATTTATATTTATTTAATTAATTTTAATAAAACACACCAAATGTAAGTAGCTTTCCCCTTCCCAA
CAACAAAACACCATCGAACCACTCCCACCAAGAAAAAGCAATAATCGAGAAAAGCCGCGGAAAATGTGTG
ATTTTTTTTGTAAACAAAACATTTTTTTATGTGCCAGTGCTGAAAGTGATCAAAAAATACTAGCCACGAG
CTAAAGAGTTATTGTATTGACCAAAACTCCAAAAATACCCAAGTTTGGCCCTAAATTGTCAATCAAAATA
CCAATAGGTCGAAAGACATCAAAATTAACAAAACCAGGGTTTCAAATACCATAACTCAAGAATCAGGATT
ACAACTGCAGATTTCAGGATATATACATACAAATTATACGAAATTATAAAAACCAAAGCAATTCAATAGC
CCCAACTCAAATGTTAGGATCTAATATAGTGTTTAAAGCCAAGCTCGCTGATGTGGGCGTGTCACGATTT
CACCCAAAGATATGCCAAATTACGAATTGCAAATCAATTCGCCAACACTTTCTTTTTTTCCCACGCCCTA
AAACACCAGATCATCCATAAATGTACATACATACAGTATATGCATATTATAATCTGTAAAACTAGATCAG
GTTCTTGAAAATAGTGACGTAGGCAGCCGTTTTGGCTGAAGCAGAAATTTTTGCCGGTTTTTCAAAGTTG
TAGTTGCAAAAATGGAGAAAACCTTCGAGCATTCGTTCATATACACACACTCACGCGCAAAATAACGAGA
GAGAGTGTATGTGTGTGTGAGAGAGCGAAAGCCAGACGACGGTTTGC
