>Addgene plasmid #52890 | pAct-FRT-FRT3-stop-FRT-LexGAD-FRT3-Gal4 attB | addgene partial sequence | sequence record 99301 | GAL4Nterm-R 5'-tcagatgtgccctagtcagc-3'
GGCGGAGCCAACTTCAACCAGAGTGGTAACATTGCGGACAGCTCCTTGAGCTTCACGTTTACCAACAGCT
CCAACGGTCCAAACTTGATCACGACTCAGACAAACTCCCAGGCATTGTCCCAGCCCATTGCCAGCTCGAA
TGTGCATGATAACTTTATGAATAATGAAATTACTGCCTCCAAGATTGACGACGGCAACAACAGCAAGCCC
CTTTCCCCAGGCTGGACTGACCAGACGGCCTACAATGCTTTCGGTATCACCACTGGCATGTTCAACACCA
CAACGATGGACGACGTATATAACTATCTTTTTGATGATGAGGATACTCCACCGAACCCAAAGAAGGAGTA
GGTTTAAACAAGCTTATCGATACCGTCGACTAAAGCCAAATAGAAAATTATTCAGTTCCTGGCTTAAGTT
TTTAAAAGTGATATTATTTATTTGGTTGTAACCAACCAAAAGAATGTAAATAACTAATACATAATTATGT
TAGTTTTAAGTTAGCAACAAATTGATTTTAGCTATATTAGCTACTTGGTTAATAAATAGAATATATTTAT
TTAAAGATAATTGCGTTTTTATTGTCAGGGAGTGAGTTTGCTTAAAAACTCGTTTAGATCGCGGCCGCGA
AGTTCCTATTCTTCAAATAGTATAGGAACTTCAGATCTTAAGCAAATAAACAAGCGCAGCTGAACAAGCT
AAACAATCTGCAGCCCAAGCTTGAAGCAAGCCTCCTGAAAGATGAAGCTACTGTCTTCTATCGAACAAGC
ATGCGATATTTGCCGACTTAAAAAGCTCAAGTGCTCCAAAGAAAAACCGAAGTGCGCCAAGTGTCTGAAG
AACAACTGGGA
