>Addgene plasmid #52890 | pAct-FRT-FRT3-stop-FRT-LexGAD-FRT3-Gal4 attB | addgene partial sequence | sequence record 99302 | Act5Cpro-F 5'-CAGTCCAAGGAaACCACGC-3'
TTACCAAATAAGGTAACCAAAAACTAATGGGAAATCCGCATTCTTTCCATTGCAGCTTACAGGATCGATC
CCCGGGTACGGCTAGTGGATCAGCTTGCATGCCTGCAGGTCCCCTCGAGGAAGTTCCTATTCTCTAGAAA
GTATAGGAACTTCCCCGCGTACCACCAGACAGCGAAGTTCCTATTCTTCAAATAGTATAGGAACTTCGAA
TTGACTAAAGCCAAATAGAAAATTATTCAGTTCCTGGCTTAAGTTTTTAAAAGTGATATTATTTATTTGG
TTGTAACCAACCAAAAGAATGTAAATAACTAATACATAATTATGTTAGTTTTAAGTTAGCAACAAATTGA
TTTTAGCTATATTAGCTACTTGGTTAATAAATAGAATATATTTATTTAAAGATAATTGCGTTTTTATTGT
CAGGGAGTGAGTTTGCTTAAAAACTCGTTTAGATCCACTAGTTCTAGTTGCGGCCGGCCGCAACTAGAGG
ATCCCGGAAGTTCCTATTCTCTAGAAAGTATAGGAACTTCGAATTCCAAAATGCCACCCAAGAAGAAGCG
AAAAGTAGAAGATCCAATGAAGGCTCTCACGGCCCGACAACAGGAAGTTTTTGATTTGATACGGGATCAT
ATATCCCAAACGGGTATGCCTCCGACCCGCGCAGAGATAGCACAGCGACTGGGCTTTCGATCGCCTAACG
CCGCGGAGGAGCACTTGAAGGCACTGGCCCGCAAGGGTGTCATTGAAATCGTGTCCGGTGCGAGCCGCGG
AATCCGGCTGTTGCAGGAGGAGGAAGAGGGCCTGCCACTGGTGGGACGCGTGGCCGCTGGCGAGCCGCTG
CTGGCCCAGCAACACATAGAGGGACACTA
